>Addgene plasmid #169932 | BCL6-GFP (1-275AA) in Cilantro | addgene full sequence | sequence record 338594 | Addgene NGS Result
TAATGTGAGTTAGCTCACTCATTAGGCACCCCAGGCTTTACACTTTATGCTTCCGGCTCGTATGTTGTGT
GGAATTGTGAGCGGATAACAATTTCACACAGGAAACAGCTATGACCATGATTACGCCAAGCGCGCAATTA
ACCCTCACTAAAGGGAACAAAAGCTGGAGCTGCAAGCTTAATGTAGTCTTATGCAATACTCTTGTAGTCT
TGCAACATGGTAACGATGAGTTAGCAACATGCCTTACAAGGAGAGAAAAAGCACCGTGCATGCCGATTGG
TGGAAGTAAGGTGGTACGATCGTGCCTTATTAGGAAGGCAACAGACGGGTCTGACATGGATTGGACGAAC
CACTGAATTGCCGCATTGCAGAGATATTGTATTTAAGTGCCTAGCTCGATACATAAACGGGTCTCTCTGG
TTAGACCAGATCTGAGCCTGGGAGCTCTCTGGCTAACTAGGGAACCCACTGCTTAAGCCTCAATAAAGCT
TGCCTTGAGTGCTTCAAGTAGTGTGTGCCCGTCTGTTGTGTGACTCTGGTAACTAGAGATCCCTCAGACC
CTTTTAGTCAGTGTGGAAAATCTCTAGCAGTGGCGCCCGAACAGGGACTTGAAAGCGAAAGGGAAACCAG
AGGAGCTCTCTCGACGCAGGACTCGGCTTGCTGAAGCGCGCACGGCAAGAGGCGAGGGGCGGCGACTGGT
GAGTACGCCAAAAATTTTGACTAGCGGAGGCTAGAAGGAGAGAGATGGGTGCGAGAGCGTCAGTATTAAG
CGGGGGAGAATTAGATCGCGATGGGAAAAAATTCGGTTAAGGCCAGGGGGAAAGAAAAAATATAAATTAA
AACATATAGTATGGGCAAGCAGGGAGCTAGAACGATTCGCAGTTAATCCTGGCCTGTTAGAAACATCAGA
AGGCTGTAGACAAATACTGGGACAGCTACAACCATCCCTTCAGACAGGATCAGAAGAACTTAGATCATTA
TATAATACAGTAGCAACCCTCTATTGTGTGCATCAAAGGATAGAGATAAAAGACACCAAGGAAGCTTTAG
ACAAGATAGAGGAAGAGCAAAACAAAAGTAAGACCACCGCACAGCAAGCGGCCGCTGATCTTCAGACCTG
GAGGAGGAGATATGAGGGACAATTGGAGAAGTGAATTATATAAATATAAAGTAGTAAAAATTGAACCATT
AGGAGTAGCACCCACCAAGGCAAAGAGAAGAGTGGTGCAGAGAGAAAAAAGAGCAGTGGGAATAGGAGCT
TTGTTCCTTGGGTTCTTGGGAGCAGCAGGAAGCACTATGGGCGCAGCGTCAATGACGCTGACGGTACAGG
CCAGACAATTATTGTCTGGTATAGTGCAGCAGCAGAACAATTTGCTGAGGGCTATTGAGGCGCAACAGCA
TCTGTTGCAACTCACAGTCTGGGGCATCAAGCAGCTCCAGGCAAGAATCCTGGCTGTGGAAAGATACCTA
AAGGATCAACAGCTCCTGGGGATTTGGGGTTGCTCTGGAAAACTCATTTGCACCACTGCTGTGCCTTGGA
ATGCTAGTTGGAGTAATAAATCTCTGGAACAGATTTGGAATCACACGACCTGGATGGAGTGGGACAGAGA
AATTAACAATTACACAAGCTTAATACACTCCTTAATTGAAGAATCGCAAAACCAGCAAGAAAAGAATGAA
CAAGAATTATTGGAATTAGATAAATGGGCAAGTTTGTGGAATTGGTTTAACATAACAAATTGGCTGTGGT
ATATAAAATTATTCATAATGATAGTAGGAGGCTTGGTAGGTTTAAGAATAGTTTTTGCTGTACTTTCTAT
AGTGAATAGAGTTAGGCAGGGATATTCACCATTATCGTTTCAGACCCACCTCCCAACCCCGAGGGGACCC
TTGCGCCTTTTCCAAGGCAGCCCTGGGTTTGCGCAGGGACGCGGCTGCTCTGGGCGTGGTTCCGGGAAAC
GCAGCGGCGCCGACCCTGGGTCTCGCACATTCTTCACGTCCGTTCGCAGCGTCACCCGGATCTTCGCCGC
TACCCTTGTGGGCCCCCCGGCGACGCTTCCTGCTCCGCCCCTAAGTCGGGAAGGTTCCTTGCGGTTCGCG
GCGTGCCGGACGTGACAAACGGAAGCCGCACGACTCACTAGTACCCTCGCAGACGGACAGCGCCAGGGAG
CAATGGCAGCGCGCCGACCGCGATGGGCTGTGGCCAATAGCGGCTGCTCAGCAGGGCGCGCCGAGAGCAG
CGGCCGGGAAGGGGCGGTGCGGGAGGCGGGGTGTGGGGCGGTAGTGTGGGCCCTGTTCCTGCCCGCGCGG
TGTTCCGCATTCTGCAAGCCTCCGGAGCGCACGTCGGCAGTCGGCTCCCTCGTTGACCGAATCACCGACC
TCTCTCCCCAGGGATCGATACCGTCGACTCCGGAATAGCCACCATGGCCTCGCCGGCT
[372 nt withheld, positions 2439-2810]
GCAGAGATGGTTTCTGCCATCAAGCCTCCTCGTGAAGAGTTCCTCAACAGCCGGATGCTGATGCCCCAAG
ACATCATGGCCTATCGGGGTTGTGAGGTGGTGGAGAACAACCTGCCACTGAGGAGCGCCCCTGGGTGTGA
GAGCAGAGCCTTTGCCCCCAGCCTGTACAGTGGCCTGTCCACACCGCCAGCCTCTTATTCCATGTACAGC
CACCTCCCTGTCAGCAGCCTCCTCTTCTCCGATGAGGAGTTTCGGGATGTCCGGATGCCTGTGGCCAACC
CCTTCCCCAAGGAGCGGGCACTCCCATGTGATAGTGCCAGGCCAGTCCCTGGTGAGTACAGCCGGCCGAC
TTTGGAGGTGTCCCCCAATGTGTGCCACAGCAATATCTATTCACCCAAGGAAACAATCCCAGAAGAGGCA
CGAAGTGATATGCACTACGGCGGCGGCGGCTCCGGCGGCGGCGGCTCCGTGAGCAAGGGCGAGGAGCTGT
TCACCGGGGTGGTGCCCATCCTGGTCGAGCTGGACGGCGACGTAAACGGCCACAAGTTCAGCGTGTCCGG
CGAGGGCGAGGGCGATGCCACCTACGGCAAGCTGACCCTGAAGTTCATCTGCACCACCGGCAAGCTGCCC
GTGCCCTGGCCCACCCTCGTGACCACCCTGACCTACGGCGTGCAGTGCTTCAGCCGCTACCCCGACCACA
TGAAGCAGCACGACTTCTTCAAGTCCGCCATGCCCGAAGGCTACGTCCAGGAGCGCACCATCTTCTTCAA
GGACGACGGCAACTACAAGACCCGCGCCGAGGTGAAGTTCGAGGGCGACACCCTGGTGAACCGCATCGAG
CTGAAGGGCATCGACTTCAAGGAGGACGGCAACATCCTGGGGCACAAGCTGGAGTACAACTACAACAGCC
ACAACGTCTATATCATGGCCGACAAGCAGAAGAACGGCATCAAGGTGAACTTCAAGATCCGCCACAACAT
CGAGGACGGCAGCGTGCAGCTCGCCGACCACTACCAGCAGAACACCCCCATCGGCGACGGCCCCGTGCTG
CTGCCCGACAACCACTACCTGAGCACCCAGTCCGCCCTGAGCAAAGACCCCAACGAGAAGCGCGATCACA
TGGTCCTGCTGGAGTTCGTGACCGCCGCCGGGATCACTCTCGGCATGGACGAGCTGTACAAGTAAATGCA
TGAGTAACTGAGGATCCGCCCCTCTCCCTCCCCCCCCCCTAACGTTACTGGCCGAAGCCGCTTGGAATAA
GGCCGGTGTGCGTTTGTCTATATGTTATTTTCCACCATATTGCCGTCTTTTGGCAATGTGAGGGCCCGGA
AACCTGGCCCTGTCTTCTTGACGAGCATTCCTAGGGGTCTTTCCCCTCTCGCCAAAGGAATGCAAGGTCT
GTTGAATGTCGTGAAGGAAGCAGTTCCTCTGGAAGCTTCTTGAAGACAAACAACGTCTGTAGCGACCCTT
TGCAGGCAGCGGAACCCCCCACCTGGCGACAGGTGCCTCTGCGGCCAAAAGCCACGTGTATAAGATACAC
CTGCAAAGGCGGCACAACCCCAGTGCCACGTTGTGAGTTGGATAGTTGTGGAAAGAGTCAAATGGCTCTC
CTCAAGCGTATTCAACAAGGGGCTGAAGGATGCCCAGAAGGTACCCCATTGTATGGGATCTGATCTGGGG
CCTCGGTACACATGCTTTACATGTGTTTAGTCGAGGTTAAAAAAACGTCTAGGCCCCCCGAACCACGGGG
ACGTGGTTTTCCTTTGAAAAACACGATGATAATATGGCCACAACCCTGGAATTCGCCACCATGGTGAGCA
AGGGCGAGGAGGATAACATGGCCATCATCAAGGAGTTCATGCGCTTCAAGGTGCACATGGAGGGCTCCGT
GAACGGCCACGAGTTCGAGATCGAGGGCGAGGGCGAGGGCCGCCCCTACGAGGGCACCCAGACCGCCAAG
CTGAAGGTGACCAAGGGTGGCCCCCTGCCCTTCGCCTGGGACATCCTGTCCCCTCAGTTCATGTACGGCT
CCAAGGCCTACGTGAAGCACCCCGCCGACATCCCCGACTACTTGAAGCTGTCCTTCCCCGAGGGCTTCAA
GTGGGAGCGCGTGATGAACTTCGAGGACGGCGGCGTGGTGACCGTGACCCAGGACTCCTCCCTGCAGGAC
GGCGAGTTCATCTACAAGGTGAAGCTGCGCGGCACCAACTTCCCCTCCGACGGCCCCGTAATGCAGAAGA
AGACCATGGGCTGGGAGGCCTCCTCCGAGCGGATGTACCCCGAGGACGGCGCCCTGAAGGGCGAGATCAA
GCAGAGGCTGAAGCTGAAGGACGGCGGCCACTACGACGCTGAGGTCAAGACCACCTACAAGGCCAAGAAG
CCCGTGCAGCTGCCCGGCGCCTACAACGTCAACATCAAGTTGGACATCACCTCCCACAACGAGGACTACA
CCATCGTGGAACAGTACGAACGCGCCGAGGGCCGCCACTCCACCGGCGGCATGGACGAGCTGTACAAGTA
AACTAGTAAGCTTGGCGTAACTAGATCTTGAGACAAATGGCAGTATTCATCCACAATTTTAAAAGAAAAG
GGGGGATTGGGGGGTACAGTGCAGGGGAAAGAATAGTAGACATAATAGCAACAGACATACAAACTAAAGA
ATTACAAAAACAAATTACAAAAATTCAAAATTTTCGGGTTTATTACAGGGACAGCAGAGATCCACTTTGG
GCTCGAGGGGGCCCGGGTGCAAAGATGGATAAAGTTTTAAACAGAGAGGAATCTTTGCAGCTAATGGACC
TTCTAGGTCTTGAAAGGAGTGGGAATTGGCTCCGGTGCCCGTCAGTGGGCAGAGCGCACATCGCCCACAG
TCCCCGAGAAGTTGGGGGGAGGGGTCGGCAATTGATCCGGTGCCTAGAGAAGGTGGCGCGGGGTAAACTG
GGAAAGTGATGTCGTGTACTGGCTCCGCCTTTTTCCCGAGGGTGGGGGAGAACCGTATATAAGTGCAGTA
GTCGCCGTGAACGTTCTTTTTCGCAACGGGTTTGCCGCCAGAACACAGGTAAGTGCCGTGTGTGGTTCCC
GCGGGCCTGGCCTCTTTACGGGTTATGGCCCTTGCGTGCCTTGAATTACTTCCACCTGGCTGCAGTACGT
GATTCTTGATCCCGAGCTTCGGGTTGGAAGTGGGTGGGAGAGTTCGAGGCCTTGCGCTTAAGGAGCCCCT
TCGCCTCGTGCTTGAGTTGAGGCCTGGCCTGGGCGCTGGGGCCGCCGCGTGCGAATCTGGTGGCACCTTC
GCGCCTGTCTCGCTGCTTTCGATAAGTCTCTAGCCATTTAAAATTTTTGATGACCTGCTGCGACGCTTTT
TTTCTGGCAAGATAGTCTTGTAAATGCGGGCCAAGATCTGCACACTGGTATTTCGGTTTTTGGGGCCGCG
GGCGGCGACGGGGCCCGTGCGTCCCAGCGCACATGTTCGGCGAGGCGGGGCCTGCGAGCGCGGCCACCGA
GAATCGGACGGGGGTAGTCTCAAGCTGGCCGGCCTGCTCTGGTGCCTGGCCTCGCGCCGCCGTGTATCGC
CCCGCCCTGGGCGGCAAGGCTGGCCCGGTCGGCACCAGTTGCGTGAGCGGAAAGATGGCCGCTTCCCGGC
CCTGCTGCAGGGAGCTCAAAATGGAGGACGCGGCGCTCGGGAGAGCGGGCGGGTGAGTCACCCACACAAA
GGAAAAGGGCCTTTCCGTCCTCAGCCGTCGCTTCATGTGACTCCACGGAGTACCGGGCGCCGTCCAGGCA
CCTCGATTAGTTCTCGAGCTTTTGGAGTACGTCGTCTTTAGGTTGGGGGGAGGGGTTTTATGCGATGGAG
TTTCCCCACACTGAGTGGGTGGAGACTGAAGTTAGGCCAGCTTGGCACTTGATGTAATTCTCCTTGGAAT
TTGCCCTTTTTGAGTTTGGATCTTGGTTCATTCTCAAGCCTCAGACAGTGGTTCAAAGTTTTTTTCTTCC
ATTTCAGGTGTCGTGACGTACGGCCACCATGACCGAGTACAAGCCCACGGTGCGCCTCGCCACCCGCGAC
GACGTCCCCAGGGCCGTACGCACCCTCGCCGCCGCGTTCGCCGACTACCCCGCCACGCGCCACACCGTCG
ATCCGGACCGCCACATCGAGCGGGTCACCGAGCTGCAAGAACTCTTCCTCACGCGCGTCGGGCTCGACAT
CGGCAAGGTGTGGGTCGCGGACGACGGCGCCGCCGTGGCGGTCTGGACCACGCCGGAGAGCGTCGAAGCG
GGGGCGGTGTTCGCCGAGATCGGCCCGCGCATGGCCGAGTTGAGCGGTTCCCGGCTGGCCGCGCAGCAAC
AGATGGAAGGCCTCCTGGCGCCGCACCGGCCCAAGGAGCCCGCGTGGTTCCTGGCCACCGTCGGAGTCTC
GCCCGACCACCAGGGCAAGGGTCTGGGCAGCGCCGTCGTGCTCCCCGGAGTGGAGGCGGCCGAGCGCGCC
GGGGTGCCCGCCTTCCTGGAGACCTCCGCGCCCCGCAACCTCCCCTTCTACGAGCGGCTCGGCTTCACCG
TCACCGCCGACGTCGAGGTGCCCGAAGGACCGCGCACCTGGTGCATGACCCGCAAGCCCGGTGCCTGAAC
GCGTTAAGTCGACAATCAACCTCTGGATTACAAAATTTGTGAAAGATTGACTGGTATTCTTAACTATGTT
GCTCCTTTTACGCTATGTGGATACGCTGCTTTAATGCCTTTGTATCATGCTATTGCTTCCCGTATGGCTT
TCATTTTCTCCTCCTTGTATAAATCCTGGTTGCTGTCTCTTTATGAGGAGTTGTGGCCCGTTGTCAGGCA
ACGTGGCGTGGTGTGCACTGTGTTTGCTGACGCAACCCCCACTGGTTGGGGCATTGCCACCACCTGTCAG
CTCCTTTCCGGGACTTTCGCTTTCCCCCTCCCTATTGCCACGGCGGAACTCATCGCCGCCTGCCTTGCCC
GCTGCTGGACAGGGGCTCGGCTGTTGGGCACTGACAATTCCGTGGTGTTGTCGGGGAAATCATCGTCCTT
TCCTTGGCTGCTCGCCTGTGTTGCCACCTGGATTCTGCGCGGGACGTCCTTCTGCTACGTCCCTTCGGCC
CTCAATCCAGCGGACCTTCCTTCCCGCGGCCTGCTGCCGGCTCTGCGGCCTCTTCCGCGTCTTCGCCTTC
GCCCTCAGACGAGTCGGATCTCCCTTTGGGCCGCCTCCCCGCGTCGACTTTAAGACCAATGACTTACAAG
GCAGCTGTAGATCTTAGCCACTTTTTAAAAGAAAAGGGGGGACTGGAAGGGCTAATTCACTCCCAACGAA
GACAAGATCTGCTTTTTGCTTGTACTGGGTCTCTCTGGTTAGACCAGATCTGAGCCTGGGAGCTCTCTGG
CTAACTAGGGAACCCACTGCTTAAGCCTCAATAAAGCTTGCCTTGAGTGCTTCAAGTAGTGTGTGCCCGT
CTGTTGTGTGACTCTGGTAACTAGAGATCCCTCAGACCCTTTTAGTCAGTGTGGAAAATCTCTAGCAGTA
CGTATAGTAGTTCATGTCATCTTATTATTCAGTATTTATAACTTGCAAAGAAATGAATATCAGAGAGTGA
GAGGAACTTGTTTATTGCAGCTTATAATGGTTACAAATAAAGCAATAGCATCACAAATTTCACAAATAAA
GCATTTTTTTCACTGCATTCTAGTTGTGGTTTGTCCAAACTCATCAATGTATCTTATCATGTCTGGCTCT
AGCTATCCCGCCCCTAACTCCGCCCATCCCGCCCCTAACTCCGCCCAGTTCCGCCCATTCTCCGCCCCAT
GGCTGACTAATTTTTTTTATTTATGCAGAGGCCGAGGCCGCCTCGGCCTCTGAGCTATTCCAGAAGTAGT
GAGGAGGCTTTTTTGGAGGCCTAGGGACGTACCCAATTCGCCCTATAGTGAGTCGTATTACGCGCGCTCA
CTGGCCGTCGTTTTACAACGTCGTGACTGGGAAAACCCTGGCGTTACCCAACTTAATCGCCTTGCAGCAC
ATCCCCCTTTCGCCAGCTGGCGTAATAGCGAAGAGGCCCGCACCGATCGCCCTTCCCAACAGTTGCGCAG
CCTGAATGGCGAATGGG
[124 nt withheld, positions 8918-9041]
C
[91 nt withheld, positions 9043-9133]
A
[49 nt withheld, positions 9135-9183]
CCTTTGACGTTGGAGTCCACGTTCTTT
[37 nt withheld, positions 9211-9247]
ACCCTATCTCGGTCTATTCTTTTGATTTATAAGGGATTTTGCCGATTTCGGCCTATTGGTTAAAAAATGA
GCTGATTTAACAAAAATTTAACGCGAATTTTAACAAAATATTAACGCTTACAATTTAGGTGGCACTTTTC
GGGGAAATGTGCGCGGAACCCCTATTTGTTTATTTTTCTAAATACATTCAAATATGTATCCGCTCATGAG
ACAATAACCCTGATAAATGCTTCAATAATATTGAAAAAGGAAGAGTATGAGTATTCAACATTTCCGTGTC
GCCCTTATTCCCTTTTTTGCGGCATTTTGCCTTCCTGTTTTTGCTCACCCAGAAACGCTGGTGAAAGTAA
AAGATGCTGAAGATCAGTTGGGTGCACGAGTGGGTTACATCGAACTGGATCTCAACAGCGGTAAGATCCT
TGAGAGTTTTCGCCCCGAAGAACGTTTTCCAATGATGAGCACTTTTAAAGTTCTGCTATGTGGCGCGGTA
TTATCCCGTATTGACGCCGGGCAAGAGCAACTCGGTCGCCGCATACACTATTCTCAGAATGACTTGGTTG
AGTACTCACCAGTCACAGAAAAGCATCTTACGGATGGCATGACAGTAAGAGAATTATGCAGTGCTGCCAT
AACCATGAGTGATAACACTGCGGCCAACTTACTTCTGACAACGATCGGAGGACCGAAGGAGCTAACCGCT
TTTTTGCACAACATGGGGGATCATGTAACTCGCCTTGATCGTTGGGAACCGGAGCTGAATGAAGCCATAC
CAAACGACGAGCGTGACACCACGATGCCTGTAGCAATGGCAACAACGTTGCGCAAACTATTAACTGGCGA
ACTACTTACTCTAGCTTCCCGGCAACAATTAATAGACTGGATGGAGGCGGATAAAGTTGCAGGACCACTT
CTGCGCTCGGCCCTTCCGGCTGGCTGGTTTATTGCTGATAAATCTGGAGCCGGTGAGCGTGGGTCTCGCG
GTATCATTGCAGCACTGGGGCCAGATGGTAAGCCCTCCCGTATCGTAGTTATCTACACGACGGGGAGTCA
GGCAACTATGGATGAACGAAATAGACAGATCGCTGAGATAGGTGCCTCACTGATTAAGCATTGGTAACTG
TCAGACCAAGTTTACTCATATATACTTTAGATTGATTTAAAACTTCATTTTTAATTTAAAAGGATCTAGG
TGAAGATCCTTTTTGATAATCTCATGACCAAAATCCCTTAACGTGAGTTTTCGTTCCACTGAGCGTCAGA
CCCCGTAGAAAAGATCAAAGGATCTTCTTGAGATCCTTTTTTTCTGCGCGTAATCTGCTGCTTGCAAACA
AAAAAACCACCGCTACCAGCGGTGGTTTGTTTGCCGGATCAAGAGCTACCAACTCTTTTTCCGAAGGTAA
CTGGCTTCAGCAGAGCGCAGATACCAAATACTGTTCTTCTAGTGTAGCCGTAGTTAGGCCACCACTTCAA
GAACTCTGTAGCACCGCCTACATACCTCGCTCTGCTAATCCTGTTACCAGTGGCTGCTGCCAGTGGCGAT
AAGTCGTGTCTTACCGGGTTGGACTCAAGACGATAGTTACCGGATAAGGCGCAGCGGTCGGGCTGAACGG
GGGGTTCGTGCACACAGCCCAGCTTGGAGCGAACGACCTACACCGAACTGAGATACCTACAGCGTGAGCT
ATGAGAAAGCGCCACGCTTCCCGAAGGGAGAAAGGCGGACAGGTATCCGGTAAGCGGCAGGGTCGGAACA
GGAGAGCGCACGAGGGAGCTTCCAGGGGGAAACGCCTGGTATCTTTATAGTCCTGTCGGGTTTCGCCACC
TCTGACTTGAGCGTCGATTTTTGTGATGCTCGTCAGGGGGGCGGAGCCTATGGAAAAACGCCAGCAACGC
GGCCTTTTTACGGTTCCTGGCCTTTTGCTGGCCTTTTGCTCACATGTTCTTTCCTGCGTTATCCCCTGAT
TCTGTGGATAACCGTATTACCGCCTTTGAGTGAGCTGATACCGCTCGCCGCAGCCGAACGACCGAGCGCA
GCGAGTCAGTGAGCGAGGAAGCGGAAGAGCGCCCAATACGCAAACCGCCTCTCCCCGCGCGTTGGCCGAT
TCATTAATGCAGCTGGCACGACAGGTTTCCCGACTGGAAAGCGGGCAGTGAGCGCAACGCAAT
Features (pLannotate 1.2.2; 32 found; start..end, strand, type, name):
      1..22      +  protein_bind   CAP binding site: CAP binding activates transcription in the presence of cAMP. E. coli catabolite activator protein
     37..67      +  promoter       lac promoter: promoter for the E. coli lac operon
     71..93      +  protein_bind   lac operator (fragment): The lac repressor binds to the lac operator to inhibit transcription in E. coli. This inhibition can be relieved by adding lactose or isopropyl-β-D-thiogalactopyranoside (IPTG). lac repressor encoded by lacI
    136..154     +  promoter       T3 promoter: promoter for bacteriophage T3 RNA polymerase
    182..408     +  promoter       RSV promoter: Rous sarcoma virus enhancer/promoter
    409..589     +  LTR            5' LTR (truncated): truncated 5' long terminal repeat (LTR) from HIV-1
    636..761     +  misc_feature   HIV-1 Ψ: packaging signal of human immunodeficiency virus type 1
    745..1108    +  CDS            HIV-1 gag (fragment): gag protein from human immunodeficiency virus 1; gag
   1254..1487    +  misc_feature   RRE: The Rev response element (RRE) of HIV-1 allows for Rev-dependent mRNA export from the nucleus to the cytoplasm.
   1864..1890    +  CDS            Rev (fragment): human immunodeficiency virus 1 (HIV-1) Rev protein; rev; enhances nuclear export of unspliced and incompletely spliced viral mRNAs
   1891..2391    +  promoter       hPGK promoter: human phosphoglycerate kinase 1 promoter
   2424..3248    +  CDS            BCL6 (fragment) (sequence partly withheld): BCL6_HUMAN - Also known as BCL5, LAZ3, ZBTB27, ZNF51. Experimental evidence at protein level: Swiss-Prot protein existence level 1. Transcriptional repressor mainly required for germinal center (GC) formation and antibody affinity maturation which has different mechanisms of action specific to the lineage and biological functions. Forms complexes with different corepressors and histone deacetylases to repress the transcriptional expression of different subsets of target genes. Represses its target genes by binding directly to the DNA sequence 5'-TTCCTAGAA-3' (BCL6-binding site) or indirectly b
   3279..3995    +  CDS            EGFP: the original enhanced GFP (Yang et al., 1996) mammalian codon-optimized
   4019..4605    +  misc_feature   IRES2: internal ribosome entry site (IRES) of the encephalomyocarditis virus (EMCV)
   4621..5328    +  CDS            mCherry: mCherry is a basic (constitutively fluorescent) red fluorescent protein published in 2004, derived from Discosoma sp.. It is reported to be a very rapidly-maturing monomer with low acid sensitivity.
   5387..5504    +  misc_feature   cPPT/CTS: central polypurine tract and central termination sequence of HIV-1
   5565..5631    +  CDS            small t antigen (fragment): SV40 (simian virus 40) small t antigen
   5657..5868    +  promoter       EF-1α core promoter: core promoter for human elongation factor EF-1α
   5869..6807    +  intron         EF-1α intron A: intron upstream of the start codon of human EF-1α
   6829..7428    +  CDS            PuroR (fragment): puromycin N-acetyltransferase; pac from Streptomyces; confers resistance to puromycin
   7444..8032    +  misc_feature   WPRE: woodchuck hepatitis virus posttranscriptional regulatory element
   8083..8102    +  misc_feature   cPPT/CTS (fragment): central polypurine tract and central termination sequence of HIV-1
   8104..8337    +  LTR            3' LTR (ΔU3): self-inactivating 3' long terminal repeat (LTR) from HIV-1
   8415..8536    +  polyA_signal   SV40 poly(A) signal: SV40 polyadenylation signal
   8576..8711    +  rep_origin     SV40 ori: SV40 origin of replication
   8732..8750    -  promoter       T7 promoter: promoter for bacteriophage T7 RNA polymerase
   8758..8913    +  CDS            lacZα (fragment): LacZα fragment of β-galactosidase; lacZ fragment
   8918..9346    +  rep_origin     f1 ori (sequence partly withheld): f1 bacteriophage origin of replication; arrow indicates direction of (+) strand synthesis
   9399..9503    +  promoter       AmpR promoter: bla
   9504..10364   +  CDS            AmpR: β-lactamase; bla; confers resistance to ampicillin, carbenicillin, and related antibiotics
  10535..11123   +  rep_origin     ori: high-copy-number ColE1/pMB1/pBR322/pUC origin of replication
  11306..11398   +  CDS            lacI (fragment): lac repressor; lacI; The lac repressor binds to the lac operator to inhibit transcription in E. coli. This inhibition can be relieved by adding lactose or isopropyl-β-D-thiogalactopyranoside (IPTG).
