[The description below was written by a language model from this plasmid's Addgene catalogue record and pLannotate feature annotations shown in this document.]
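Description:
BCL6-GFP (1-275AA) in Cilantro is a lentiviral expression plasmid built on the Cilantro 2 backbone for overexpressing an N-terminal fragment of human BCL6 fused to GFP. It is maintained in E. coli through a high-copy ColE1/pUC-type origin with ampicillin selection (AmpR). An f1 origin, an SV40 origin and residual lac/T3/T7 elements from the parental cloning vector are also annotated. The viral portion has a third-generation, self-inactivating layout. An RSV promoter drives a truncated HIV-1 5' LTR, followed by the Ψ packaging signal with a gag fragment, the RRE for Rev-dependent nuclear export, cPPT/CTS, a WPRE to enhance transcript expression, and a ΔU3 3' LTR followed by an SV40 poly(A) signal.

The payload is an hPGK promoter driving an 825 bp fragment encoding residues 1–275 of BCL6, a transcriptional repressor. The record lists a 160R>C change in this fragment. The BCL6 fragment is followed by EGFP, consistent with the recorded C-terminal GFP tag. An EMCV IRES2 then allows translation of mCherry from the same transcript. Because both fluorophores derive from one mRNA, mCherry can serve as an internal reference, and the GFP-to-mCherry ratio can then report on the abundance of the BCL6 fusion protein independently of transcription or transduction level. A separate EF-1α core promoter with its intron A drives puromycin N-acetyltransferase for selecting transduced mammalian cells.

The stated purpose is overexpression of the BCL6(1–275)-GFP fusion. The associated publication concerns small-molecule-induced polymerization and degradation of BCL6, which fits use as a fluorescent protein-stability reporter, although the record does not describe the assay.
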