Addgene plasmid #169932: BCL6-GFP (1-275AA) in Cilantro
Purpose: Overexpression of 1-275AA BCL6-GFP fusion
Depositing lab: Benjamin Ebert. Depositing organization: Dana-Farber Cancer Institute. Publication: Small-molecule-induced polymerization triggers degradation of BCL6. Slabicki M, Yoon H, Koeppel J, Nitsch L, Roy Burman SS, Di Genua C, Donovan KA, Sperling AS, Hunkeler M, Tsai JM, Sharma R, Guirguis A, Zou C, Chudasama P, Gasser JA, Miller PG, Scholl C, Frohling S, Nowak RP, Fischer ES, Ebert BL. Nature. 2020 Dec;588(7836):164-168. doi: 10.1038/s41586-020-2925-1. Epub 2020 Nov 18. PubMed 33208943.
Backbone
  Vector backbone: Cilantro 2 Plasmid #74450
  Vector type: Lentiviral
Growth in bacteria
  Bacterial resistance: Ampicillin, 100 μg/mL
  Growth temperature: 37°C
  Growth strain: NEB Stable
  Copy number: High Copy
Gene/Insert
  Gene/Insert name: BCL6 1-275AA
  Species: H. sapiens (human)
  Insert size (bp): 825
  Mutation: 160R>C
  Entrez Gene: BCL6 (a.k.a. BCL5, BCL6A, LAZ3, ZBTB27, ZNF51)
  Tag / fusion protein: GFP (C terminal on insert)
  Cloning method: Restriction Enzyme; 5′ cloning site Unknown (unknown if destroyed)
Terms and licenses: Academic/Nonprofit Terms; Industry Terms: Not Available to Industry
How to cite: BCL6-GFP (1-275AA) in Cilantro was a gift from Benjamin Ebert (Addgene plasmid # 169932 ; http://n2t.net/addgene:169932 ; RRID:Addgene_169932)
